Addgene plasmid #43609: III-GACG
Depositing lab: Chad Cowan & Kiran Musunuru. Depositing organization: Harvard University. Publication: A TALEN Genome-Editing System for Generating Human Stem Cell-Based Disease Models. Ding Q, Lee YK, Schaefer EA, Peters DT, Veres A, Kim K, Kuperwasser N, Motola DL, Meissner TB, Hendriks WT, Trevisan M, Gupta RM, Moisan A, Banks E, Friesen M, Schinzel RT, Xia F, Tang A, Xia Y, Figueroa E, Wann A, Ahfeldt T, Daheron L, Zhang F, Rubin LL, Peng LF, Chung RT, Musunuru K, Cowan CA. Cell Stem Cell. 2012 Dec 12. pii: S1934-5909(12)00645-5. doi: 10.1016/j.stem.2012.11.011. PubMed 23246482.
Backbone
  Vector backbone: pCRII-TOPO
  Backbone manufacturer: Invitrogen
  Backbone size w/o insert (bp): 3973
  Vector type: Bacterial Cloning
Growth in bacteria
  Bacterial resistance: Ampicillin and Kanamycin, 100 & 50 μg/mL
  Growth temperature: 37°C
  Growth strain: Top10
  Copy number: High Copy
Gene/Insert
  Gene/Insert name: III-GACG
  Species: Synthetic
  Insert size (bp): 426
  Cloning method: TOPO Cloning
  Sequencing primers: 5′ T7; 3′ M13-rev
Terms and licenses: Academic/Nonprofit Terms; Industry Terms: Not Available to Industry
How to cite: III-GACG was a gift from Chad Cowan & Kiran Musunuru (Addgene plasmid # 43609 ; http://n2t.net/addgene:43609 ; RRID:Addgene_43609)
