[The description below was written by a language model from this plasmid's Addgene catalogue record.]
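Description:
III-GACG is a bacterial cloning plasmid built on the commercial pCRII-TOPO backbone (about 4.0 kb without insert), into which a 426 bp synthetic fragment was introduced by TOPO cloning. It is maintained as a high-copy plasmid in E. coli, and the record lists dual ampicillin and kanamycin resistance, consistent with the two selectable markers carried by this backbone. No feature table is provided, so the origin of replication and other backbone elements are not itemised in the record. The listed T7 and M13-reverse sequencing primers indicate that standard priming sites flank the cloning site and can be used to verify the insert.

The record gives no detailed description of the insert beyond its name, synthetic origin and size. It was deposited as part of a TALEN genome-editing system developed for generating human stem cell-based disease models. In that context, the name plausibly denotes a pre-assembled block of four TAL effector repeat modules recognising the bases G, A, C and G, with "III" marking the position of the block in an ordered assembly. A length of 426 bp is roughly what four TAL repeats of about 34 amino acids each would occupy, but this interpretation is an inference from the name and size rather than something the record states. The plasmid has no mammalian expression elements listed and is classed purely as a cloning vector. It therefore most likely serves as a storage and source plasmid in a library of repeat-module parts, from which fragments are taken and joined to build full-length custom TALEN DNA-binding arrays, rather than as a functional nuclease construct on its own.
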