>Addgene plasmid #43609 | III-GACG | depositor partial sequence | sequence record 58874 | III-GACG sequence 426 bps
CGTCTCGGCTCACCCCAGAGCAGGTCGTGGCAATCGCGAGCAATAACGGCGGAAAACAGGCTTTGGAAAC
GGTGCAGAGGCTCCTTCCAGTGCTGTGCCAAGCGCACGGACTCACCCCAGAGCAGGTCGTGGCAATCGCC
TCCAACATTGGCGGGAAACAGGCACTCGAGACTGTCCAGCGCCTGCTTCCCGTGCTGTGCCAAGCGCACG
GCCTCACCCCAGAGCAGGTCGTGGCGATCGCAAGCCACGACGGAGGAAAGCAAGCCTTGGAAACAGTACA
GAGGCTGTTGCCTGTGCTGTGCCAAGCGCACGGATTAACCCCAGAGCAGGTCGTGGCAATCGCGAGCAAT
AACGGCGGAAAACAGGCTTTGGAAACGGTGCAGAGGCTCCTTCCAGTGCTGTGCCAAGCGCACGGACTCA
GAGACG
