>Addgene plasmid #43609 | III-GACG | addgene partial sequence | sequence record 61624 | M13-F20 5'-TGTAAAACGACGGCCAGT-3'
GGGCGAATTGGGCCCTCTAGATGCATGCTCGAGCGGCCGCCAGTGTGATGGATATCTGCAGAATTCGCCC
TTCTTTCCTGTGCCCACGTCTCTGAGTCCGTGCGCTTGGCACAGCACTGGAAGGAGCCTCTGCACCGTTT
CCAAAGCCTGTTTTCCGCCGTTATTGCTCGCGATTGCCACGACCTGCTCTGGGGTTAATCCGTGCGCTTG
GCACAGCACAGGCAACAGCCTCTGTACTGTTTCCAAGGCTTGCTTTCCTCCGTCGTGGCTTGCGATCGCC
ACGACCTGCTCTGGGGTGAGGCCGTGCGCTTGGCACAGCACGGGAAGCAGGCGCTGGACAGTCTCGAGTG
CCTGTTTCCCGCCAATGTTGGAGGCGATTGCCACGACCTGCTCTGGGGTGAGTCCGTGCGCTTGGCACAG
CACTGGAAGGAGCCTCTGCACCGTTTCCAAAGCCTGTTTTCCGCCGTTATTGCTCGCGATTGCCACGACC
TGCTCTGGGGTGAGCCGAGACGCGCTAGGACGAAGGGCGAATTCCAGCACACTGGCGGCCGTTACTAGTG
GATCCGAGCTCGGTACCAAGCTTGATGCATAGCTTGAGTATTCTATAGTGTCACCTAAATAGCTTGGCGT
AATCATGGTCATAGCTGTTTCCTGTGTGAAATTGTTATCCGCTCACAATTCCACACAACATACGAGCCGG
AAGCATAAAGTGTAAAGCCTGGGGTGCCTAATGAGTGAGCTAACTCACATTAATTGCGTTGCGCTCACTG
CCCGCTTTCCAGTCGGGAAACCTGTCGTGCCAGCTGCATTAATGAATCGGCCAACGCGCGGGGAGAGGCG
GTTTGCGTATTGGGCGCTCTTCCGCTTCCTCGCTCACTGACTCGCTGCGCTCGGTCGTTCGGCTGCGGCG
AGCGGTATCANCTCACTCAANGGGTAAACGGTATCNCAA
